Addgene plasmid #103352: LSB-hsa-miR-212-3p
Purpose: Used to sense miRNA activity using fluorescence based tools. hsa-miR-212-3p target in 3' UTR of of mKate. miRNA activity can be measured by the repression of mKate2 relative to EBFP2 fluorescent proteins . Plasmid is inherently unstable; please see Depositor Comments
Depositing lab: Ron Weiss. Depositing organization: Massachusetts Institute of Technology. Publication: A mixed antagonistic/synergistic miRNA repression model enables accurate predictions of multi-input miRNA sensor activity. Gam JJ, Babb J, Weiss R. Nat Commun. 2018 Jun 22;9(1):2430. doi: 10.1038/s41467-018-04575-0. PubMed 29934631.
Backbone
  Vector backbone: Low Sensor Backbone (LSB)
  Vector type: Mammalian Expression, Synthetic Biology
Growth in bacteria
  Bacterial resistance: Ampicillin and Kanamycin, 100 & 50 μg/mL
  Growth temperature: 30°C
  Growth strain: NEB Stable
  Copy number: High Copy
Gene/Insert
  Gene/Insert name: hsa-miR-212-3p target
  Species: H. sapiens (human)
  Entrez Gene: MIR212 (a.k.a. MIRN212, mir-212)
  Promoter: EF-1a
  Cloning method: Gibson Cloning
Terms and licenses: Academic/Nonprofit Terms; Industry Terms: Not Available to Industry
Depositor comments: Please note that this plasmid is inherently unstable due to a repeating poly A element. We recommend performing a diagnostic digest on multiple colonies upon receipt. The depositors would like to note the presence of several discrepancies between the depositor sequence and physical plasmid sequence. In particular, the sequences upstream and downstream of the puromycin coding region have 10 bp insertions which do not affect the ability to perform puromycin selection. The sequences for those regions within the physical plasmids are as follows: Upstream of Puro: GAATTCGACCGCCTGTCTCAAGGTGCCACC; Downstream of Puro: GCTTTGAGACTACGCGTGAATTCACTCCTC.
How to cite: LSB-hsa-miR-212-3p was a gift from Ron Weiss (Addgene plasmid # 103352 ; http://n2t.net/addgene:103352 ; RRID:Addgene_103352)
