[The description below was written by a language model from this plasmid's Addgene catalogue record and pLannotate feature annotations shown in this document.]
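Description:
LSB-hsa-miR-212-3p is a mammalian expression plasmid of about 11 kb, built on the Low Sensor Backbone (LSB), for reading out microRNA activity by fluorescence. It is propagated in E. coli from a high-copy ColE1/pUC-type origin and carries both an ampicillin (β-lactamase) and a kanamycin (aph(3')-Ia) resistance gene. The record specifies selection with both antibiotics.

The payload consists of two parallel transcription units of matching architecture. Each has a human EF-1α core promoter with its intron A, a fluorescent protein coding sequence flanked by Gateway attB recombination scars (attB4, attB1, attB2), and a rabbit β-globin 3' region with polyadenylation signal. One unit expresses the red protein mKate2 and, according to the catalogue entry, carries the target site for human miR-212-3p in its 3' UTR. This small target is not separately annotated in the feature table but would lie between the mKate2 cassette and its poly(A) signal. The other unit expresses the blue protein EBFP2 with no miRNA target and serves as an internal reference for plasmid delivery and expression. When miR-212-3p is active in transfected cells, mKate2 output falls relative to EBFP2, so the red-to-blue ratio gives a normalised measure of miRNA-mediated repression.

A puromycin N-acetyltransferase gene with a third β-globin poly(A) signal allows selection in mammalian cells, although no dedicated promoter is annotated upstream of it. The depositor warns that the repeated poly(A) elements make the plasmid inherently unstable through recombination. The depositor also notes short insertions flanking the puromycin coding region in the physical plasmid relative to the deposited sequence, which reportedly do not impair puromycin selection.
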