Features (pLannotate 1.2.2; 28 found; start..end, strand, type, name):
     87..675     -  rep_origin     ori: high-copy-number ColE1/pMB1/pBR322/pUC origin of replication
    846..1706    -  CDS            AmpR: β-lactamase; bla; confers resistance to ampicillin, carbenicillin, and related antibiotics
   1707..1778    -  promoter       AmpR promoter: bla
   1857..2456    +  CDS            PuroR: puromycin N-acetyltransferase; pac from Streptomyces alboniger; confers resistance to puromycin
   2461..2541    +  CDS            HBB (fragment): HBB_PONPY - Experimental evidence at transcript level: Swiss-Prot protein existence level 2. Involved in oxygen transport from the lung to the various peripheral tissues. From Pongo pygmaeus (Bornean orangutan).
   2612..2667    +  polyA_signal   β-globin poly(A) signal: rabbit β-globin polyadenylation signal (Gil and Proudfoot, 1987)
   3646..3666    +  protein_bind   attB4: mutant version of attB; core recombination site for the Gateway® BP reaction BP Clonase™
   3734..3945    +  promoter       EF-1α core promoter: core promoter for human elongation factor EF-1α
   3946..4884    +  intron         EF-1α intron A: intron upstream of the start codon of human EF-1α
   4911..4931    +  protein_bind   attB1: mutant version of attB; core recombination site for the Gateway® BP reaction BP Clonase™
   4951..5646    +  CDS            mKate2: mKate2 is a basic (constitutively fluorescent) red fluorescent protein published in 2009, derived from Entacmaea quadricolor. It is reported to be a rapidly-maturing monomer with moderate acid sensitivity.
   5666..5690    -  protein_bind   attB2: mutant version of attB; recombination site for the Gateway® BP reaction BP Clonase™
   5830..5904    +  CDS            HBB (fragment): HBB_PONPY - Experimental evidence at transcript level: Swiss-Prot protein existence level 2. Involved in oxygen transport from the lung to the various peripheral tissues. From Pongo pygmaeus (Bornean orangutan).
   5975..6030    +  polyA_signal   β-globin poly(A) signal: rabbit β-globin polyadenylation signal (Gil and Proudfoot, 1987)
   6414..6439    +  misc_feature   SA: splice acceptor site
   7111..7131    +  protein_bind   attB4: mutant version of attB; core recombination site for the Gateway® BP reaction BP Clonase™
   7199..7410    +  promoter       EF-1α core promoter: core promoter for human elongation factor EF-1α
   7411..8349    +  intron         EF-1α intron A: intron upstream of the start codon of human EF-1α
   8376..8396    +  protein_bind   attB1: mutant version of attB; core recombination site for the Gateway® BP reaction BP Clonase™
   8407..9123    +  CDS            EBFP2: EBFP2 is a basic (constitutively fluorescent) blue fluorescent protein published in 2007, derived from Aequorea victoria. It is reported to be a rapidly-maturing monomer with moderate acid sensitivity.
   9131..9155    -  protein_bind   attB2: mutant version of attB; recombination site for the Gateway® BP reaction BP Clonase™
   9159..9239    +  CDS            HBB (fragment): HBB_PONPY - Experimental evidence at transcript level: Swiss-Prot protein existence level 2. Involved in oxygen transport from the lung to the various peripheral tissues. From Pongo pygmaeus (Bornean orangutan).
   9310..9365    +  polyA_signal   β-globin poly(A) signal: rabbit β-globin polyadenylation signal (Gil and Proudfoot, 1987)
   9748..9770    -  protein_bind   lac operator (fragment): The lac repressor binds to the lac operator to inhibit transcription in E. coli. This inhibition can be relieved by adding lactose or isopropyl-β-D-thiogalactopyranoside (IPTG). lac repressor encoded by lacI
   9774..9804    -  promoter       lac promoter: promoter for the E. coli lac operon
   9819..9840    -  protein_bind   CAP binding site: CAP binding activates transcription in the presence of cAMP. E. coli catabolite activator protein
   9853..9892    -  CDS            lacI (fragment): lac repressor; lacI; The lac repressor binds to the lac operator to inhibit transcription in E. coli. This inhibition can be relieved by adding lactose or isopropyl-β-D-thiogalactopyranoside (IPTG).
  10065..10874   +  CDS            KanR: aminoglycoside phosphotransferase; aph(3')-Ia; confers resistance to kanamycin in bacteria or G418 (Geneticin®) in eukaryotes
>Addgene plasmid #103352 | LSB-hsa-miR-212-3p | depositor full sequence | sequence record 195753 | Full Sequence
AATTGAGGGGATAACGCAGGAAAGAACATGTGAGCAAAAGGCCAGCAAAAGGCCAGGAACCGTAAAAAGG
CCGCGTTGCTGGCGTTTTTCCATAGGCTCCGCCCCCCTGACGAGCATCACAAAAATCGACGCTCAAGTCA
GAGGTGGCGAAACCCGACAGGACTATAAAGATACCAGGCGTTTCCCCCTGGAAGCTCCCTCGTGCGCTCT
CCTGTTCCGACCCTGCCGCTTACCGGATACCTGTCCGCCTTTCTCCCTTCGGGAAGCGTGGCGCTTTCTC
ATAGCTCACGCTGTAGGTATCTCAGTTCGGTGTAGGTCGTTCGCTCCAAGCTGGGCTGTGTGCACGAACC
CCCCGTTCAGCCCGACCGCTGCGCCTTATCCGGTAACTATCGTCTTGAGTCCAACCCGGTAAGACACGAC
TTATCGCCACTGGCAGCAGCCACTGGTAACAGGATTAGCAGAGCGAGGTATGTAGGCGGTGCTACAGAGT
TCTTGAAGTGGTGGCCTAACTACGGCTACACTAGAAGAACAGTATTTGGTATCTGCGCTCTGCTGAAGCC
AGTTACCTTCGGAAAAAGAGTTGGTAGCTCTTGATCCGGCAAACAAACCACCGCTGGTAGCGGTGGTTTT
TTTGTTTGCAAGCAGCAGATTACGCGCAGAAAAAAAGGATCTCAAGAAGATCCTTTGATCTTTTCTACGG
GGTCTGACGCTCAGTGGAACGAAAACTCACGTTAAGGGATTTTGGTCATGAGATTATCAAAAAGGATCTT
CACCTAGATCCTTTTAAATTAAAAATGAAGTTTTAAATCAATCTAAAGTATATATGAGTAAACTTGGTCT
GACAGTTACCAATGCTTAATCAGTGAGGCACCTATCTCAGCGATCTGTCTATTTCGTTCATCCATAGTTG
CCTGACTCCCCGTCGTGTAGATAACTACGATACGGGAGGGCTTACCATCTGGCCCCAGTGCTGCAATGAT
ACCGCGAGAACCACGCTCACCGGCTCCAGATTTATCAGCAATAAACCAGCCAGCCGGAAGGGCCGAGCGC
AGAAGTGGTCCTGCAACTTTATCCGCCTCCATCCAGTCTATTAATTGTTGCCGGGAAGCTAGAGTAAGTA
GTTCGCCAGTTAATAGTTTGCGCAACGTTGTTGCCATTGCTACAGGCATCGTGGTGTCACGCTCGTCGTT
TGGTATGGCTTCATTCAGCTCCGGTTCCCAACGATCAAGGCGAGTTACATGATCCCCCATGTTGTGCAAA
AAAGCGGTTAGCTCCTTCGGTCCTCCGATCGTTGTCAGAAGTAAGTTGGCCGCAGTGTTATCACTCATGG
TTATGGCAGCACTGCATAATTCTCTTACTGTCATGCCATCCGTAAGATGCTTTTCTGTGACTGGTGAGTA
CTCAACCAAGTCATTCTGAGAATAGTGTATGCGGCGACCGAGTTGCTCTTGCCCGGCGTCAATACGGGAT
AATACCGCGCCACATAGCAGAACTTTAAAAGTGCTCATCATTGGAAAACGTTCTTCGGGGCGAAAACTCT
CAAGGATCTTACCGCTGTTGAGATCCAGTTCGATGTAACCCACTCGTGCACCCAACTGATCTTCAGCATC
TTTTACTTTCACCAGCGTTTCTGGGTGAGCAAAAACAGGAAGGCAAAATGCCGCAAAAAAGGGAATAAGG
GCGACACGGAAATGTTGAATACTCATACTCTTCCTTTTTCAATATTATTGAAGCATTTATCAGGGTTATT
GTCTCATGAGCGGATACATATTTGAATGTAGCTCCGAATTTCTCGAGGGCTTGTCGACGACGGCGGTCTC
CGTCGTCAGGATCATGAATTCGACCCGCCTGCCACCATGACCGAGTACAAGCCCACGGTGCGCCTCGCCA
CCCGCGACGACGTCCCCCGGGCCGTACGCACCCTCGCCGCCGCGTTCGCCGACTACCCCGCCACGCGCCA
CACCGTCGACCCGGACCGCCACATCGAGCGGGTCACCGAGCTGCAAGAACTCTTCCTCACGCGCGTCGGG
CTCGACATCGGCAAGGTGTGGGTCGCGGACGACGGCGCCGCGGTGGCGGTCTGGACCACGCCGGAGAGCG
TCGAAGCGGGGGCGGTGTTCGCCGAGATCGGCCCGCGCATGGCCGAGTTGAGCGGTTCCCGGCTGGCCGC
GCAGCAACAGATGGAAGGCCTCCTGGCGCCGCACCGGCCCAAGGAGCCCGCGTGGTTCCTGGCCACCGTC
GGCGTCTCGCCCGACCACCAGGGCAAGGGTCTGGGCAGCGCCGTCGTGCTCCCCGGAGTGGAGGCGGCCG
AGCGCGCCGGGGTGCCCGCCTTCCTGGAGACATCCGCGCCCCGCAACCTCCCCTTCTACGAGCGGCTCGG
CTTCACCGTCACCGCCGACGTCGAGGTGCCCGAAGGACCGCGCACCTGGTGCATGACCCGCAAGCCCGGT
GCCTGATACGCGTGAATTCACTCCTCAGGTGCAGGCTGCCTATCAGAAGGTGGTGGCTGGTGTGGCCAAT
GCCCTGGCTCACAAATACCACTGAGATCTTTTTCCCTCTGCCAAAAATTATGGGGACATCATGAAGCCCC
TTGAGCATCTGACTTCTGGCTAATAAAGGAAATTTATTTTCATTGCAATAGTGTGTTGGAATTTTTTGTG
TCTCTCACTCGGAAGGACATATGGGAGGGCAAATCATTTAAAACATCAGAATGAGTATTTGGTTTAGAGT
TTGGCAACATATGCCCATATGCTGGCTGCCATGAACAAAGGTTGGCTATAAAGAGGTCATCAGTATATGA
AACAGCCCCCTGCTGTCCATTCCTTATTCCATAGAAAAGCCTTGACTTGAGGTTAGATTTTTTTTATATT
TTGTTTTGTGTTATTTTTTTCTTTAACATCCCTAAAATTTTCCTTACATGTTTTACTAGCCAGATTTTTC
CTCCTCTCCTGACTACTCCCAGTCATAGCTGTCCCTCTTCTCTTATGGAGATCCCTCGACCTGCAGCCCA
AGCTTGAATTCTCTAGAATTACCCTGTTATCCCTATGCTTGGTTTACCGAGCTCTTATTGGTTTTCAAAC
TTCATTGACTGTGCCCAACGCGCCTGGGAGCTCACGGGGACAGCCCCCCCCCAAAGCCCCCAGGGATGTA
ATTACGTCCCTCCCCCGCTAGGGGGCAGCAGCGAGCCGCCCGGGGCTCCGCTCCGGTCCGGCGCTCCCCC
CGCATCCCCGAGCCGGCAGCGTGCGGGGACAGCCCGGGCACGGGGAAGGTGGCACGGGATCGCTTTCCTC
TGAACGCTTCTCGCTGCTCTTTGAGCCTGCAGACACCTGGGGGGATACGGGGAAAAAGCTAGGCTGAAAG
ACCGGTTCTTAGAATGACACGCGCCTGGGAGCTCACGGGGACAGCCCCCCCCCAAAGCCCCCAGGGATGT
AATTACGTCCCTCCCCCGCTAGGGGGCAGCAGCGAGCCGCCCGGGGCTCCGCTCCGGTCCGGCGCTCCCC
CCGCATCCCCGAGCCGGCAGCGTGCGGGGACAGCCCGGGCACGGGGAAGGTGGCACGGGATCGCTTTCCT
CTGAACGCTTCTCGCTGCTCTTTGAGCCTGCAGACACCTGGGGGGATACGGGGAAAAAGCTAACTTCTGA
GACGACAACTTTGTATAGAAAAGTTGGCTCCGAATTCGCCCTTGACAGCAGAGATCCAGTTTGGTTAATT
AATTGGCTCCGGTGCCCGTCAGTGGGCAGAGCGCACATCGCCCACAGTCCCCGAGAAGTTGTGGGGAGGG
GTCGGCAATTGAACCGGTGCCTAGAGAAGGTGGCGCGGGGTAAACTGGGAAAGTGATGTCGTGTACTGGC
TCCGCCTTTTTCCCGAGGGTGGGGGAGAACCGTATATAAGTGCAGTAGTCGCCGTGAACGTTCTTTTTCG
CAACGGGTTTGCCGCCAGAACACAGGTAAGTGCCGTGTGTGGTTCCCGCGGGCCTGGCCTCTTTACGGGT
TATGGCCCTTGCGTGCCTTGAATTACTTCCACCTGGCTGCAGTACGTGATTCTTGATCCCGAGCTTCGGG
TTGGAAGTGGGTGGGAGAGTTCGAGGCCTTGCGCTTAAGGAGCCCCTTCGCCTCGTGCTTGAGTTGAGGC
CTGGCCTGGGCGCTGGGGCCGCCGCGTGCGAATCTGGTGGCACCTTCGCGCCTGTCTCGCTGCTTTCGAT
AAGTCTCTAGCCATTTAAAATTTTTGATGACCTGCTGCGACGCTTTTTTTCTGGCAAGATAGTCTTGTAA
ATGCGGGCCAAGATCTGCACACTGGTATTTCGGTTTTTGGGGCCGCGGGCGGCGACGGGGCCCGTGCGTC
CCAGCGCACATGTTCGGCGAGGCGGGGCCTGCGAGCGCGGCCACCGAGAATCGGACGGGGGTAGTCTCAA
GCTGGCCGGCCTGCTCTGGTGCCTGGCCTCGCGCCGCCGTGTATCGCCCCGCCCTGGGCGGCAAGGCTGG
CCCGGTCGGCACCAGTTGCGTGAGCGGAAAGATGGCCGCTTCCCGGCCCTGCTGCAGGGAGCTCAAAATG
GAGGACGCGGCGCTCGGGAGAGCGGGCGGGTGAGTCACCCACACAAAGGAAAAGGGCCTTTCCGTCCTCA
GCCGTCGCTTCATGTGACTCCACGGAGTACCGGGCGCCGTCCAGGCACCTCGATTAGTTCTCGAGCTTTT
GGAGTACGTCGTCTTTAGGTTGGGGGGAGGGGTTTTATGCGATGGAGTTTCCCCACACTGAGTGGGTGGA
GACTGAAGTTAGGCCAGCTTGGCACTTGATGTAATTCTCCTTGGAATTTGCCCTTTTTGAGTTTGGATCT
TGGTTCATTCTCAAGCCTCAGACAGTGGTTCAAAGTTTTTTTCTTCCATTTCAGGTGTCGTGAGAAGGGC
GAATTCGACCCAAGTTTGTACAAAAAAGCAGGCTGGATCCAGGTGCCACCATGGTGAGCGAGCTGATTAA
GGAGAACATGCACATGAAGCTGTACATGGAGGGCACCGTGAACAACCACCACTTCAAGTGCACATCCGAG
GGCGAAGGCAAGCCCTACGAGGGCACCCAGACCATGAGAATCAAGGCGGTCGAGGGCGGCCCTCTCCCCT
TCGCCTTCGACATCCTGGCTACCAGCTTCATGTACGGCAGCAAAACCTTCATCAACCACACCCAGGGCAT
CCCCGACTTCTTTAAGCAGTCCTTCCCCGAGGGCTTCACATGGGAGAGAGTCACCACATACGAAGATGGG
GGCGTGCTGACCGCTACCCAGGACACCAGCCTCCAGGACGGCTGCCTCATCTACAACGTCAAGATCAGAG
GGGTGAACTTCCCATCCAACGGCCCTGTGATGCAGAAGAAAACACTCGGCTGGGAGGCCTCCACCGAGAC
ACTGTACCCCGCTGACGGCGGCCTGGAAGGCAGAGCCGACATGGCCCTGAAGCTCGTGGGCGGGGGCCAC
CTGATCTGCAACCTTAAGACCACATACAGATCCAAGAAACCCGCTAAGAACCTCAAGATGCCCGGCGTCT
ACTATGTGGACAGGAGACTGGAAAGAATCAAGGAGGCCGACAAAGAGACATACGTCGAGCAGCACGAGGT
GGCTGTGGCCAGATACTGCGACCTCCCTAGCAAACTGGGGCACAAACTTAATTGAGAATTCTACCACCCA
GCTTTCTTGTACAAAGTGGTACGTCTCAAGACCAGAGGTCTCTGCTTGAGGGAAGGGCCGTGACTGGAGA
CTGTTAGGCCGTGACTGGAGACTGTTAGGCCGTGACTGGAGACTGTTAGGCCGTGACTGGAGACTGTTAC
AACCAGAAGAGACCTGTGCTTCACTCCTCAGGTGCAGGCTGCCTATCAGAAGGTGGTGGCTGGTGTGGCC
AATGCCCTGGCTCACAAATACCACTGAGATCTTTTTCCCTCTGCCAAAAATTATGGGGACATCATGAAGC
CCCTTGAGCATCTGACTTCTGGCTAATAAAGGAAATTTATTTTCATTGCAATAGTGTGTTGGAATTTTTT
GTGTCTCTCACTCGGAAGGACATATGGGAGGGCAAATCATTTAAAACATCAGAATGAGTATTTGGTTTAG
AGTTTGGCAACATATGCCCATATGCTGGCTGCCATGAACAAAGGTTGGCTATAAAGAGGTCATCAGTATA
TGAAACAGCCCCCTGCTGTCCATTCCTTATTCCATAGAAAAGCCTTGACTTGAGGTTAGATTTTTTTTAT
ATTTTGTTTTGTGTTATTTTTTTCTTTAACATCCCTAAAATTTTCCTTACATGTTTTACTAGCCAGATTT
TTCCTCCTCTCCTGACTACTCCCAGTCATAGCTGTCCCTCTTCTCTTATGGAGATCCCGAGCGGTGCGTT
TTTATGCTTGTAGTATTGTATAATGTTTTTAAGATCCAAGCTTCTGACCTCTTCTCTTCCTCCCACAGGG
CCTCGAGACAATTGCATCGATGGTACCAGTGAAAGTCTGCAATGAATTCGAGTTGGCGCGCCTGTCATTC
TAAATCTCTCTTTCAGCCTAAAGCTTTTTCCCCGTATCCCCCCAGGTGTCTGCAGGCTCAAAGAGCAGCG
AGAAGCGTTCAGAGGAAAGCGATCCCGTGCCACCTTCCCCGTGCCCGGGCTGTCCCCGCACGCTGCCGGC
TCGGGGATGCGGGGGGAGCGCCGGACCGGAGCGGAGCCCCGGGCGGCTCGCTGCTGCCCCCTAGCGGGGG
AGGGACGTAATTACATCCCTGGGGGCTTTGGGAGGGGGCTGTCCCCGTGAGCTCCCAGGCGCGCCTGTCA
TTCTAAATCTCTCTTTCAGCCTAAAGCTTTTTCCCCGTATCCCCCCAGGTGTCTGCAGGCTCAAAGAGCA
GCGAGAAGCGTTCAGAGGAAAGCGATCCCGTGCCACCTTCCCCGTGCCCGGGCTGTCCCCGCACGCTGCC
GGCTCGGGGATGCGGGGGGAGCGCCGGACCGGAGCGGAGCCCCGGGCGGCTCGCTGCTGCCCCCTAGCGG
GGGAGGGACGTAATTACATCCCTGGGGGCTTTGGGGGGGGGCTGTCCCCGTGAGCTCCCAGGCGCGCCAA
CTCGGTACCGTATCGATGTCGACGTTAACGCTAGTGATATCAACTTTGTATAGAAAAGTTGGCTCCGAAT
TCGCCCTTGACAGCAGAGATCCAGTTTGGTTAATTAATTGGCTCCGGTGCCCGTCAGTGGGCAGAGCGCA
CATCGCCCACAGTCCCCGAGAAGTTGTGGGGAGGGGTCGGCAATTGAACCGGTGCCTAGAGAAGGTGGCG
CGGGGTAAACTGGGAAAGTGATGTCGTGTACTGGCTCCGCCTTTTTCCCGAGGGTGGGGGAGAACCGTAT
ATAAGTGCAGTAGTCGCCGTGAACGTTCTTTTTCGCAACGGGTTTGCCGCCAGAACACAGGTAAGTGCCG
TGTGTGGTTCCCGCGGGCCTGGCCTCTTTACGGGTTATGGCCCTTGCGTGCCTTGAATTACTTCCACCTG
GCTGCAGTACGTGATTCTTGATCCCGAGCTTCGGGTTGGAAGTGGGTGGGAGAGTTCGAGGCCTTGCGCT
TAAGGAGCCCCTTCGCCTCGTGCTTGAGTTGAGGCCTGGCCTGGGCGCTGGGGCCGCCGCGTGCGAATCT
GGTGGCACCTTCGCGCCTGTCTCGCTGCTTTCGATAAGTCTCTAGCCATTTAAAATTTTTGATGACCTGC
TGCGACGCTTTTTTTCTGGCAAGATAGTCTTGTAAATGCGGGCCAAGATCTGCACACTGGTATTTCGGTT
TTTGGGGCCGCGGGCGGCGACGGGGCCCGTGCGTCCCAGCGCACATGTTCGGCGAGGCGGGGCCTGCGAG
CGCGGCCACCGAGAATCGGACGGGGGTAGTCTCAAGCTGGCCGGCCTGCTCTGGTGCCTGGCCTCGCGCC
GCCGTGTATCGCCCCGCCCTGGGCGGCAAGGCTGGCCCGGTCGGCACCAGTTGCGTGAGCGGAAAGATGG
CCGCTTCCCGGCCCTGCTGCAGGGAGCTCAAAATGGAGGACGCGGCGCTCGGGAGAGCGGGCGGGTGAGT
CACCCACACAAAGGAAAAGGGCCTTTCCGTCCTCAGCCGTCGCTTCATGTGACTCCACGGAGTACCGGGC
GCCGTCCAGGCACCTCGATTAGTTCTCGAGCTTTTGGAGTACGTCGTCTTTAGGTTGGGGGGAGGGGTTT
TATGCGATGGAGTTTCCCCACACTGAGTGGGTGGAGACTGAAGTTAGGCCAGCTTGGCACTTGATGTAAT
TCTCCTTGGAATTTGCCCTTTTTGAGTTTGGATCTTGGTTCATTCTCAAGCCTCAGACAGTGGTTCAAAG
TTTTTTTCTTCCATTTCAGGTGTCGTGAGAAGGGCGAATTCGACCCAAGTTTGTACAAAAAAGCAGGCTC
GCCACCATGGTGAGCAAGGGCGAGGAGCTGTTCACCGGGGTGGTGCCCATCCTGGTCGAGCTGGACGGCG
ACGTAAACGGCCACAAGTTCAGCGTGAGGGGCGAGGGCGAGGGCGATGCCACCAACGGCAAGCTGACCCT
GAAGTTCATCTGCACCACCGGCAAGCTGCCCGTGCCCTGGCCCACCCTCGTGACCACCCTGAGCCACGGC
GTGCAGTGCTTCGCCCGCTACCCCGACCACATGAAGCAGCACGACTTCTTCAAGTCCGCCATGCCCGAAG
GCTACGTCCAGGAGCGCACCATCTTCTTCAAGGACGACGGCACCTACAAGACCCGCGCCGAGGTGAAGTT
CGAGGGCGACACCCTAGTGAACCGCATCGAGCTGAAGGGCGTCGACTTCAAGGAGGACGGCAACATCCTG
GGGCACAAGCTGGAGTACAACTTCAACAGCCACAACATCTATATCATGGCCGTCAAGCAGAAGAACGGCA
TCAAGGTGAACTTCAAGATCCGCCACAACGTGGAGGACGGCAGCGTGCAGCTCGCCGACCACTACCAGCA
GAACACCCCCATCGGCGACGGCCCCGTGCTGCTGCCCGACAGCCACTACCTGAGCACCCAGTCCGTGCTG
AGCAAAGACCCCAACGAGAAGCGCGATCACATGGTCCTGCTGGAGTTCCGCACCGCCGCCGGGATCACTC
TCGGCATGGACGAGCTGTACAAGTAATACCACCCAGCTTTCTTGTACAAAGTGGTACGCGTGAATTCACT
CCTCAGGTGCAGGCTGCCTATCAGAAGGTGGTGGCTGGTGTGGCCAATGCCCTGGCTCACAAATACCACT
GAGATCTTTTTCCCTCTGCCAAAAATTATGGGGACATCATGAAGCCCCTTGAGCATCTGACTTCTGGCTA
ATAAAGGAAATTTATTTTCATTGCAATAGTGTGTTGGAATTTTTTGTGTCTCTCACTCGGAAGGACATAT
GGGAGGGCAAATCATTTAAAACATCAGAATGAGTATTTGGTTTAGAGTTTGGCAACATATGCCCATATGC
TGGCTGCCATGAACAAAGGTTGGCTATAAAGAGGTCATCAGTATATGAAACAGCCCCCTGCTGTCCATTC
CTTATTCCATAGAAAAGCCTTGACTTGAGGTTAGATTTTTTTTATATTTTGTTTTGTGTTATTTTTTTCT
TTAACATCCCTAAAATTTTCCTTACATGTTTTACTAGCCAGATTTTTCCTCCTCTCCTGACTACTCCCAG
TCATAGCTGTCCCTCTTCTCTTATGGAGATCCCTCGACCTGCAGCCCAAGCTTGGCGTAATCATGGTCAT
AGCTGTTTCCTGTGTGAAATTGTTATCCGCTCACAATTCCACACAACATACGAGCCGGAAGCATAAAGTG
TAAAGCCTGGGGTGCCTAATGAGTGAGCTAACTCACATTAATTGCGTTGCGCTCACTGCCCGCTTTCCAG
TCGGGAAACCTGTCGTGCCAGCGGATCGACAGTACTAAGCTTGGTCTAATACCCAATCTCTCGTCTTATC
CAGATGTTTTATACGCCTCTGGCCCGTGTCTCAAAATCTCTGATGTTACATTGCACAAGATAAAATAATA
TCATCATGAACAATAAAACTGTCTGCTTACATAAACAGTAATACAAGGGGTGTTATGAGCCATATTCAAC
GGGAAACGTCGAGGCCGCGATTAAATTCCAACATGGATGCTGATTTATATGGGTATAAATGGGCTCGCGA
TAATGTCGGGCAATCAGGTGCGACAATCTATCGCTTGTATGGGAAGCCCGATGCGCCAGAGTTGTTTCTG
AAACATGGCAAAGGTAGCGTTGCCAATGATGTTACAGATGAGATGGTCAGACTAAACTGGCTGACGGAAT
TTATGCCTCTTCCGACCATCAAGCATTTTATCCGTACTCCTGATGATGCATGGTTACTCACCACTGCGAT
CCCCGGAAAAACAGCATTCCAGGTATTAGAAGAATATCCTGATTCAGGTGAAAATATTGTTGATGCGCTG
GCAGTGTTCCTGCGCCGGTTGCATTCGATTCCTGTTTGTAATTGTCCTTTTAACAGCGATCGCGTATTTC
GTCTCGCTCAGGCGCAATCACGAATGAATAACGGTTTGGTTGATGCGAGTGATTTTGATGACGAGCGTAA
TGGCTGGCCTGTTGAACAAGTCTGGAAAGAAATGCATAAACTTTTGCCATTCTCACCGGATTCAGTCGTC
ACTCATGGTGATTTCTCACTTGATAACCTTATTTTTGACGAGGGGAAATTAATAGGTTGTATTGATGTTG
GACGAGTCGGAATCGCAGACCGATACCAGGATCTTGCCATCCTATGGAACTGCCTCGGTGAGTTTTCTCC
TTCATTACAGAAACGGCTTTTTCAAAAATATGGTATTGATAATCCTGATATGAATAAATTGCAGTTTCAT
TTGATGCTCGATGAGTTTTTCTAATCAGAATTGGTTAATTGGTTGTAACACTGGCAGAGCATTACGCTGA
CTTGACGGGACGGCGCAAGCTCATGACCAAAATCCCTTAACGTGAGTTACGCGTCGTTCCACTGAGCGTC
AGAGGTATCACTAGTATTACAGAGGTAAGTTATAACAGTCGCCTAACCC
