>Addgene plasmid #103352 | LSB-hsa-miR-212-3p | depositor partial sequence | sequence record 195754 | hsa-miR-212-3p target
GGCCGTGACTGGAGACTGTTA
