>Addgene plasmid #103352 | LSB-hsa-miR-212-3p | addgene partial sequence | sequence record 272217 | mKate2-F 5'-ACCCGCTAAGAACCTCAAGA-3'
TCAAGGAGGCCGACAAAGAGACATACGTCGAGCAGCACGAGGTGGCTGTGGCCAGATACTGCGACCTCCC
TAGCAAACTGGGGCACAAACTTAATTGAGAATTCTACCACCCAGCTTTCTTGTACAAAGTGGTACGTCTC
AAGACCAGAGGTCTCTGCTTGAGGGAAGGGCCGTGACTGGAGACTGTTAGGCCGTGACTGGAGACTGTTA
GGCCGTGACTGGAGACTGTTAGGCCGTGACTGGAGACTGTTACAACCAGAAGAGACCTGTGCTTCACTCC
TCAGGTGCAGGCTGCCTATCAGAAGGTGGTGGCTGGTGTGGCCAATGCCCTGGCTCACAAATACCACTGA
GATCTTTTTCCCTCTGCCAAAAATTATGGGGACATCATGAAGCCCCTTGAGCATCTGACTTCTGGCTAAT
AAAGGAAATTTATTTTCATTGCAATAGTGTGTTGGAATTTTTTGTGTCTCTCACTCGGAAGGACATATGG
GAGGGCAAATCATTTAAAACATCAGAATGAGTATTTGG
